>Addgene plasmid #193369 | pETM30-C9ORF78_F8A | addgene full sequence | sequence record 382562 | Addgene NGS Result
TGGCGAATGGG
[124 nt withheld, positions 12-135]
C
[91 nt withheld, positions 137-227]
A
[49 nt withheld, positions 229-277]
CCTTTGACGTTGGAGTCCACGTTCTTT
[37 nt withheld, positions 305-341]
ACCCTATCTCGGTCTATTCTTTTGATTTATAAGGGATTTTGCCGATTTCGGCCTATTGGTTAAAAAATGA
GCTGATTTAACAAAAATTTAACGCGAATTTTAACAAAATATTAACGCTTACAATTTAGGTGGCACTTTTC
GGGGAAATGTGCGCGGAACCCCTATTTGTTTATTTTTCTAAATACATTCAAATATGTATCCGCTCATGAA
TTAATTCTTAGAAAAACTCATCGAGCATCAAATGAAACTGCAATTTATTCATATCAGGATTATCAATACC
ATATTTTTGAAAAAGCCGTTTCTGTAATGAAGGAGAAAACTCACCGAGGCAGTTCCATAGGATGGCAAGA
TCCTGGTATCGGTCTGCGATTCCGACTCGTCCAACATCAATACAACCTATTAATTTCCCCTCGTCAAAAA
TAAGGTTATCAAGTGAGAAATCACCATGAGTGACGACTGAATCCGGTGAGAATGGCAAAAGTTTATGCAT
TTCTTTCCAGACTTGTTCAACAGGCCAGCCATTACGCTCGTCATCAAAATCACTCGCATCAACCAAACCG
TTATTCATTCGTGATTGCGCCTGAGCGAGACGAAATACGCGATCGCTGTTAAAAGGACAATTACAAACAG
GAATCGAATGCAACCGGCGCAGGAACACTGCCAGCGCATCAACAATATTTTCACCTGAATCAGGATATTC
TTCTAATACCTGGAATGCTGTTTTCCCGGGGATCGCAGTGGTGAGTAACCATGCATCATCAGGAGTACGG
ATAAAATGCTTGATGGTCGGAAGAGGCATAAATTCCGTCAGCCAGTTTAGTCTGACCATCTCATCTGTAA
CATCATTGGCAACGCTACCTTTGCCATGTTTCAGAAACAACTCTGGCGCATCGGGCTTCCCATACAATCG
ATAGATTGTCGCACCTGATTGCCCGACATTATCGCGAGCCCATTTATACCCATATAAATCAGCATCCATG
TTGGAATTTAATCGCGGCCTAGAGCAAGACGTTTCCCGTTGAATATGGCTCATAACACCCCTTGTATTAC
TGTTTATGTAAGCAGACAGTTTTATTGTTCATGACCAAAATCCCTTAACGTGAGTTTTCGTTCCACTGAG
CGTCAGACCCCGTAGAAAAGATCAAAGGATCTTCTTGAGATCCTTTTTTTCTGCGCGTAATCTGCTGCTT
GCAAACAAAAAAACCACCGCTACCAGCGGTGGTTTGTTTGCCGGATCAAGAGCTACCAACTCTTTTTCCG
AAGGTAACTGGCTTCAGCAGAGCGCAGATACCAAATACTGTCCTTCTAGTGTAGCCGTAGTTAGGCCACC
ACTTCAAGAACTCTGTAGCACCGCCTACATACCTCGCTCTGCTAATCCTGTTACCAGTGGCTGCTGCCAG
TGGCGATAAGTCGTGTCTTACCGGGTTGGACTCAAGACGATAGTTACCGGATAAGGCGCAGCGGTCGGGC
TGAACGGGGGGTTCGTGCACACAGCCCAGCTTGGAGCGAACGACCTACACCGAACTGAGATACCTACAGC
GTGAGCTATGAGAAAGCGCCACGCTTCCCGAAGGGAGAAAGGCGGACAGGTATCCGGTAAGCGGCAGGGT
CGGAACAGGAGAGCGCACGAGGGAGCTTCCAGGGGGAAACGCCTGGTATCTTTATAGTCCTGTCGGGTTT
CGCCACCTCTGACTTGAGCGTCGATTTTTGTGATGCTCGTCAGGGGGGCGGAGCCTATGGAAAAACGCCA
GCAACGCGGCCTTTTTACGGTTCCTGGCCTTTTGCTGGCCTTTTGCTCACATGTTCTTTCCTGCGTTATC
CCCTGATTCTGTGGATAACCGTATTACCGCCTTTGAGTGAGCTGATACCGCTCGCCGCAGCCGAACGACC
GAGCGCAGCGAGTCAGTGAGCGAGGAAGCGGAAGAGCGCCTGATGCGGTATTTTCTCCTTACGCATCTGT
GCGGTATTTCACACCGCAATGGTGCACTCTCAGTACAATCTGCTCTGATGCCGCATAGTTAAGCCAGTAT
ACACTCCGCTATCGCTACGTGACTGGGTCATGGCTGCGCCCCGACACCCGCCAACACCCGCTGACGCGCC
CTGACGGGCTTGTCTGCTCCCGGCATCCGCTTACAGACAAGCTGTGACCGTCTCCGGGAGCTGCATGTGT
CAGAGGTTTTCACCGTCATCACCGAAACGCGCGAGGCAGCTGCGGTAAAGCTCATCAGCGTGGTCGTGAA
GCGATTCACAGATGTCTGCCTGTTCATCCGCGTCCAGCTCGTTGAGTTTCTCCAGAAGCGTTAATGTCTG
GCTTCTGATAAAGCGGGCCATGTTAAGGGCGGTTTTTTCCTGTTTGGTCACTGATGCCTCCGTGTAAGGG
GGATTTCTGTTCATGGGGGTAATGATACCGATGAAACGAGAGAGGATGCTCACGATACGGGTTACTGATG
ATGAACATGCCCGGTTACTGGAACGTTGTGAGGGTAAACAACTGGCGGTATGGATGCGGCGGGACCAGAG
AAAAATCACTCAGGGTCAATGCCAGCGCTTCGTTAATACAGATGTAGGTGTTCCACAGGGTAGCCAGCAG
CATCCTGCGATGCAGATCCGGAACATAATGGTGCAGGGCGCTGACTTCCGCGTTTCCAGACTTTACGAAA
CACGGAAACCGAAGACCATTCATGTTGTTGCTCAGGTCGCAGACGTTTTGCAGCAGCAGTCGCTTCACGT
TCGCTCGCGTATCGGTGATTCATTCTGCTAACCAGTAAGGCAACCCCGCCAGCCTAGCCGGGTCCTCAAC
GACAGGAGCACGATCATGCGCACCCGTGGGGCCGCCATGCCGGCGATAATGGCCTGCTTCTCGCCGAAAC
GTTTGGTGGCGGGACCAGTGACGAAGGCTTGAGCGAGGGCGTGCAAGATTCCGAATACCGCAAGCGACAG
GCCGATCATCGTCGCGCTCCAGCGAAAGCGGTCCTCGCCGAAAATGACCCAGAGCGCTGCCGGCACCTGT
CCTACGAGTTGCATGATAAAGAAGACAGTCATAAGTGCGGCGACGATAGTCATGCCCCGCGCCCACCGGA
AGGAGCTGACTGGGTTGAAGGCTCTCAAGGGCATCGGTCGAGATCCCGGTGCCTAATGAGTGAGCTAACT
TACATTAATTGCGTTGCGCTCACTGCCCGCTTTCCAGTCGGGAAACCTGTCGTGCCAGCTGCATTAATGA
ATCGGCCAACGCGCGGGGAGAGGCGGTTTGCGTATTGGGCGCCAGGGTGGTTTTTCTTTTCACCAGTGAG
ACGGGCAACAGCTGATTGCCCTTCACCGCCTGGCCCTGAGAGAGTTGCAGCAAGCGGTCCACGCTGGTTT
GCCCCAGCAGGCGAAAATCCTGTTTGATGGTGGTTAACGGCGGGATATAACATGAGCTGTCTTCGGTATC
GTCGTATCCCACTACCGAGATATCCGCACCAACGCGCAGCCCGGACTCGGTAATGGCGCGCATTGCGCCC
AGCGCCATCTGATCGTTGGCAACCAGCATCGCAGTGGGAACGATGCCCTCATTCAGCATTTGCATGGTTT
GTTGAAAACCGGACATGGCACTCCAGTCGCCTTCCCGTTCCGCTATCGGCTGAATTTGATTGCGAGTGAG
ATATTTATGCCAGCCAGCCAGACGCAGACGCGCCGAGACAGAACTTAATGGGCCCGCTAACAGCGCGATT
TGCTGGTGACCCAATGCGACCAGATGCTCCACGCCCAGTCGCGTACCGTCTTCATGGGAGAAAATAATAC
TGTTGATGGGTGTCTGGTCAGAGACATCAAGAAATAACGCCGGAACATTAGTGCAGGCAGCTTCCACAGC
AATGGCATCCTGGTCATCCAGCGGATAGTTAATGATCAGCCCACTGACGCGTTGCGCGAGAAGATTGTGC
ACCGCCGCTTTACAGGCTTCGACGCCGCTTCGTTCTACCATCGACACCACCACGCTGGCACCCAGTTGAT
CGGCGCGAGATTTAATCGCCGCGACAATTTGCGACGGCGCGTGCAGGGCCAGACTGGAGGTGGCAACGCC
AATCAGCAACGACTGTTTGCCCGCCAGTTGTTGTGCCACGCGGTTGGGAATGTAATTCAGCTCCGCCATC
GCCGCTTCCACTTTTTCCCGCGTTTTCGCAGAAACGTGGCTGGCCTGGTTCACCACGCGGGAAACGGTCT
GATAAGAGACACCGGCATACTCTGCGACATCGTATAACGTTACTGGTTTCACATTCACCACCCTGAATTG
ACTCTCTTCCGGGCGCTATCATGCCATACCGCGAAAGGTTTTGCGCCATTCGATGGTGTCCGGGATCTCG
ACGCTCTCCCTTATGCGACTCCTGCATTAGGAAGCAGCCCAGTAGTAGGTTGAGGCCGTTGAGCACCGCC
GCCGCAAGGAATGGTGCATGCAAGGAGATGGCGCCCAACAGTCCCCCGGCCACGGGGCCTGCCACCATAC
CCACGCCGAAACAAGCGCTCATGAGCCCGAAGTGGCGAGCCCGATCTTCCCCATCGGTGATGTCGGCGAT
ATAGGCGCCAGCAACCGCACCTGTGGCGCCGGTGATGCCGGCCACGATGCGTCCGGCGTAGAGGATCGAG
ATCTCGATCCCGCGAAATTAATACGACTCACTATAGGGGAATTGTGAGCGGATAACAATTCCCCTCTAGA
AATAATTTTGTTTAACTTTAAGAAGGAGATATACCATGAAACATCACCATCACCATCACAACACTAGTAG
CAATTCCATGTCCCCTATACTAGGTTATTGGAAAATTAAGGGCCTTGTGCAACCCACTCGACTTCTTTTG
GAATATCTTGAAGAAAAATATGAAGAGCATTTGTATGAGCGCGATGAAGGTGATAAATGGCGAAACAAAA
AGTTTGAATTGGGTTTGGAGTTTCCCAATCTTCCTTATTATATTGATGGTGATGTTAAATTAACACAGTC
TATGGCCATCATACGTTATATAGCTGACAAGCACAACATGTTGGGTGGTTGTCCAAAAGAGCGTGCAGAG
ATTTCAATGCTTGAAGGAGCGGTTTTGGATATTAGATACGGTGTTTCGAGAATTGCATATAGTAAAGACT
TTGAAACTCTCAAAGTTGATTTTCTTAGCAAGCTACCTGAAATGCTGAAAATGTTCGAAGATCGTTTATG
TCATAAAACATATTTAAATGGTGATCATGTAACCCATCCTGACTTCATGTTGTATGACGCTCTTGATGTT
GTTTTATACATGGACCCAATGTGCCTGGATGCGTTCCCAAAATTAGTTTGTTTTAAAAAACGTATTGAAG
CTATCCCACAAATTGATAAGTACTTGAAATCCAGCAAGTATATAGCATGGCCTTTGCAGGGCTGGCAAGC
CACGTTTGGTGGTGGCGACCATCCTCCAACTAGTGGATCTGGTGGTGGTGGCGGATGGATGAGCGAGAAT
CTTTATTTTCAGGGCGCCATGGCAATGCCGGTCGTCCGGAAGATTGCCCGTCGCCGCCGGGGCGACTCGG
AGTCAGAGGAAGATGAGCAGGACTCAGAGGAGGTTCGATTAAAACTGGAAGAGACCAGAGAGGTACAGAA
CTTGAGGAAGAGGCCCAACGGGGTGAGTGCTGTGGCCTTGCTGGTGGGAGAGAAGGTACAAGAGGAGACC
ACTCTAGTGGATGATCCCTTTCAGATGAAGACAGGTGGTATGGTGGATATGAAGAAACTGAAGGAAAGGG
GCAAAGATAAGATCAGTGAGGAGGAGGACCTGCACCTGGGGACATCGTTTTCTGCAGAAACCAACCGAAG
GGATGAGGATGCAGACATGATGAAGTACATTGAGACAGAGCTAAAGAAGAGGAAAGGGATCGTGGAACAT
GAGGAACAGAAAGTTAAGCCAAAGAATGCAGAGGACTGTCTTTATGAACTTCCAGAAAACATCCGTGTTT
CCTCAGCAAAGAAGACCGAGGAGATGCTTTCCAACCAGATGCTGAGTGGCATTCCTGAGGTGGACCTGGG
CATCGATGCTAAAATAAAAAATATCATTTCCACGGAGGATGCCAAGGCCCGTCTGCTGGCAGAGCAGCAG
AACAAGAAGAAAGACAGCGAGACCTCCTTCGTGCCTACCAACATGGCTGTGAATTATGTGCAGCACAACA
GATTTTATCATGAGGAGCTCAACGCGCCCATACGGAGAAACAAAGAAGAGCCCAAGGCCCGGCCCTTGAG
AGTAGGTGACACGGAGAAGCCAGAGCCTGAGCGGTCCCCTCCTAACCGCAAGCGTCCTGCTAACGAGAAG
GCAACTGATGACTATCATTATGAGAAGTTCAAGAAAATGAATAGGCGGTACTGACTCGAGCACCACCACC
ACCACCACTGAGATCCGGCTGCTAACAAAGCCCGAAAGGAAGCTGAGTTGGCTGCTGCCACCGCTGAGCA
ATAACTAGCATAACCCCTTGGGGCCTCTAAACGGGTCTTGAGGGGTTTTTTGCTGAAAGGAGGAACTATA
TCCGGAT
Features (pLannotate 1.2.2; 22 found; start..end, strand, type, name):
     12..440     +  rep_origin     f1 ori (sequence partly withheld): f1 bacteriophage origin of replication; arrow indicates direction of (+) strand synthesis
    493..550     +  promoter       AmpR promoter (fragment): bla
    559..1374    -  CDS            KanR: aminoglycoside phosphotransferase; aph(3')-Ia; confers resistance to kanamycin in bacteria or G418 (Geneticin®) in eukaryotes
   1496..2084    +  rep_origin     ori: high-copy-number ColE1/pMB1/pBR322/pUC origin of replication
   2270..2409    -  misc_feature   bom: basis of mobility region from pBR322
   2511..2702    -  CDS            rop: Rop protein, which maintains plasmids at low copy number; rop
   2719..3099    +  CDS            YPB1_ECOLX: Protein predicted: Swiss-Prot protein existence level 4. From Escherichia coli.
   3171..3462    -  CDS            TcR (fragment): tetracycline efflux protein; tet; confers resistance to tetracycline
   3477..3498    -  protein_bind   CAP binding site: CAP binding activates transcription in the presence of cAMP. E. coli catabolite activator protein
   3511..4593    -  CDS            lacI: lac repressor; lacI; The lac repressor binds to the lac operator to inhibit transcription in E. coli. This inhibition can be relieved by adding lactose or isopropyl-β-D-thiogalactopyranoside (IPTG).
   4594..4671    -  promoter       lacI promoter: lacI
   4679..4958    -  CDS            TcR (fragment): tetracycline efflux protein; tet; confers resistance to tetracycline
   4980..4998    +  promoter       T7 promoter: promoter for bacteriophage T7 RNA polymerase
   4999..5023    +  protein_bind   lac operator: The lac repressor binds to the lac operator to inhibit transcription in E. coli. This inhibition can be relieved by adding lactose or isopropyl-β-D-thiogalactopyranoside (IPTG). lac repressor encoded by lacI
   5038..5060    +  RBS            RBS: efficient ribosome binding site from bacteriophage T7 gene 10 (Olins and Rangwala, 1989)
   5073..5090    +  CDS            7xHis (fragment): 6xHis affinity tag
   5109..5760    +  CDS            GST (fragment): glutathione S-transferase from Schistosoma japonicum
   5795..5815    +  CDS            capTEV™ (fragment): composite tag for in vivo biotinylation, TEV protease cleavage, and 6xHis tagging
   5826..6692    +  CDS            C9orf78: TLS1_HUMAN - Also known as HCA59. Experimental evidence at protein level: Swiss-Prot protein existence level 1. Involved in the regulation of telomeric heterochromatin assembly and control of telomere length. From Homo sapiens (Human).
   6702..6719    +  CDS            9xHis (fragment): 9xHis affinity tag
   6729..6778    +  CDS            SET1 (fragment): solubility-enhancement tag derived from T7 phage gene 10B
   6786..6833    +  terminator     T7 terminator: transcription terminator for bacteriophage T7 RNA polymerase
