[The description below was written by a language model from this plasmid's Addgene catalogue record and pLannotate feature annotations shown in this document.]
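Description:
pETM30-C9ORF78_F8A is a bacterial expression plasmid of about 6.9 kb, built on the pET-derived pETM30 backbone, for producing a point mutant of human C9ORF78 in E. coli. It is selected with kanamycin through an aminoglycoside phosphotransferase gene. It replicates from a ColE1/pBR322-type origin that is accompanied by the rop gene and the bom region, consistent with the catalogue's low-copy designation. An f1 phage origin and residual tetracycline-resistance fragments inherited from pBR322 are also annotated. They play no role in the expression function.

The expression cassette consists of a T7 promoter followed by a lac operator and the T7 gene 10 ribosome binding site, with a plasmid-borne lacI gene supplying the repressor. Transcription therefore depends on T7 RNA polymerase provided by the host and is inducible with IPTG. The open reading frame begins with a His6 tag and Schistosoma japonicum glutathione S-transferase, followed by a TEV protease recognition site. The roughly 870 bp C9ORF78 coding sequence, cloned between NcoI and XhoI, comes next. This arrangement allows affinity capture on nickel or glutathione resin and later removal of the tags by TEV cleavage. A second His-tag sequence is annotated downstream of the insert, ahead of the T7 terminator. The record does not state whether it is translated, and the catalogue lists only the N-terminal tag.

The insert carries the F8A substitution, which lies in the interface through which C9ORF78 binds SNRNP200, the spliceosomal helicase BRR2. The construct is thus suited to producing recombinant interaction-deficient protein for binding, structural or biochemical comparison with wild-type C9ORF78 in studies of alternative splicing regulation.
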