Addgene plasmid #193369: pETM30-C9ORF78_F8A
Purpose: Expression of C9ORF78 F8A variant in E.coli with N-terminal His6-GST-tag which is cleavable with TEV protease
Depositing lab: Markus Wahl. Depositing organization: Freie Universitaet Berlin. Publication: A multi-factor trafficking site on the spliceosome remodeling enzyme BRR2 recruits C9ORF78 to regulate alternative splicing. Bergfort A, Preussner M, Kuropka B, Ilik IA, Hilal T, Weber G, Freund C, Aktas T, Heyd F, Wahl MC. Nat Commun. 2022 Mar 3;13(1):1132. doi: 10.1038/s41467-022-28754-2. PubMed 35241646.
Backbone
  Vector backbone: pETM30
  Backbone manufacturer: EMBL Heidelberg
  Backbone size w/o insert (bp): 6346
  Total vector size (bp): 6860
  Vector type: Bacterial Expression
Growth in bacteria
  Bacterial resistance: Kanamycin, 50 μg/mL
  Growth temperature: 37°C
  Growth strain: DH5alpha
  Copy number: Low Copy
Gene/Insert
  Gene/Insert name: C9ORF78_F8A
  Species: H. sapiens (human)
  Insert size (bp): 870
  Mutation: F8A, the mutation is located in the binding interface with SNRNP200
  GenBank ID: 51759
  Entrez Gene: C9orf78 (a.k.a. CSU2, HCA59, HSPC220, TLS1, bA409K20.3)
  Promoter: T7
  Tag / fusion protein: His6-GST-TEV (N terminal on backbone)
  Cloning method: Restriction Enzyme; 5′ cloning site NcoI (not destroyed); 3′ cloning site XhoI (not destroyed)
  Sequencing primers: 5′ GEX5-for (Microsynth); 3′ T7term
Resource information
  A portion of this plasmid was derived from a plasmid made by: C9ORF78 wild type was provided by the laboratory of Prof. Ulrich Stelzel, University of Graz (Austria) in a yeast expression vector.
Terms and licenses: Academic/Nonprofit Terms; Industry Terms: Not Available to Industry
How to cite: pETM30-C9ORF78_F8A was a gift from Markus Wahl (Addgene plasmid # 193369 ; http://n2t.net/addgene:193369 ; RRID:Addgene_193369)
